Addgene plasmid #36995: pSUPER.retro.puro-THAP11-E
Depositing lab: Debu Chakravarti. Depositing organization: Northwestern University. Publication: A Transcriptional Regulatory Role of the THAP11-HCF-1 Complex in Colon Cancer Cell Function. Parker JB, Palchaudhuri S, Yin H, Wei J, Chakravarti D. Mol Cell Biol. 2012 May;32(9):1654-70. Epub 2012 Feb 27. 10.1128/MCB.06033-11 PubMed 22371484.
Backbone
  Vector backbone: pSuper.Retro.Puro
  Backbone manufacturer: OligoEngine
  Backbone size w/o insert (bp): 6349
  Vector type: Mammalian Expression, Retroviral, RNAi
  Selectable markers: Puromycin
Growth in bacteria
  Bacterial resistance: Ampicillin, 100 μg/mL
  Growth temperature: 37°C
  Growth strain: DH5alpha
  Copy number: High Copy
Gene/Insert
  Gene/Insert name: THAP11 shRNA
  gRNA/shRNA sequence: GAAGUGAAGAUGAAAGAGA
  Species: H. sapiens (human)
  Entrez Gene: THAP11 (a.k.a. HRIHFB2206, CTG-B43a, CTG-B45d, RONIN)
  Cloning method: Restriction Enzyme; 5′ cloning site BglII (destroyed during cloning); 3′ cloning site HindIII (not destroyed)
  Sequencing primers: 5′ pLXSN_5
Terms and licenses: Academic/Nonprofit Terms; Industry Terms: Not Available to Industry
How to cite: pSUPER.retro.puro-THAP11-E was a gift from Debu Chakravarti (Addgene plasmid # 36995 ; http://n2t.net/addgene:36995 ; RRID:Addgene_36995)
