[The description below was written by a language model from this plasmid's Addgene catalogue record.]
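Description:
pSUPER.retro.puro-THAP11-E is a retroviral RNAi vector built on the commercial pSuper.Retro.Puro backbone (about 6.3 kb without insert) and designed to knock down human THAP11, also known as RONIN. It is propagated in E. coli as a high-copy plasmid under ampicillin selection. It carries a puromycin resistance marker, so mammalian cells that have taken up the construct can be selected and stable knockdown populations established.

The payload is a short hairpin RNA cassette targeting a 19-nucleotide sequence in the THAP11 transcript. It was cloned as an oligonucleotide insert between the BglII and HindIII sites of the backbone; the BglII site was destroyed in the process and the HindIII site was retained. The record does not name the promoter driving the hairpin. In the pSUPER vector family generally, shRNAs are transcribed from the RNA polymerase III H1 promoter, which gives a small transcript that folds into a stem-loop and is processed by the cellular RNAi machinery into an siRNA directed against the target mRNA. As a retroviral vector, the plasmid is intended to be introduced into a packaging cell line to produce virus that delivers the shRNA and puromycin cassettes into target cells by integration, although it can also be used by direct transfection.

No feature table is supplied, so individual elements such as the LTRs, packaging signal and bacterial origin cannot be confirmed from the record. The "-E" suffix suggests it may be one of several THAP11 hairpins, though this is not stated. The associated publication concerns the transcriptional regulatory role of the THAP11–HCF-1 complex in colon cancer cells, consistent with use of the construct for loss-of-function studies of THAP11 in human cells.
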