>Addgene plasmid #36995 | pSUPER.retro.puro-THAP11-E | addgene partial sequence | sequence record 46819 | pLXSN-5
CCTACTCCTTCTCTAGGCGCCGGAAATTAGATCGATCTCTCGAGGTCGACGGTATCGATAAGCTTAAAAA
GAAGTGAAGATGAAAGAGATCTCTTGAATCTCTTTCATCTTCACTTCGGGGATCTGTGGTCTCATACAGA
ACTTATAAGATTCCCAAATCCAAAGACATTTCACGTTTATGGTGATTTCCCAGAACACATAGCGACATGC
AAATATTGCAGGGCGCCACTCCCCTGTCCCTCACAGCCATCTTCCTGCCAGGGCGCACGCGCGCTGGGTG
TTCCCGCCTAGTGACACTGGGCCCGCGATTCCTTGGAGCGGGTTGATGACGTCAGCGTTCGAATTCTACC
GGGTAGGGGAGGCGCTTTTCCCAAGGCAGTCTGGAGCATGCGCTTTAGCAGCCCCGCTGGGCACTTGGCG
CTACACAAGTGGCCTCTGGCCTCGCACACATTCCACATCCACCGGTAGGCGCCAACCGGCTCCGTTCTTT
GGTGGCCCCTTCGCGCCACCTTCTACTCCTCCCCTAGTCAGGAAGTTCCCCCCCGCCCCGCAGCTCGCGT
CGTGCAGGACGTGACAAATGGAAGTAGCACGTCTCACTAGTCTCGTGCAGATGGACAGCACCGCTGAGCA
ATGGAAGCGGGTAGGCCTTTGGGGCAGCGGCCAATAGCAGCTTTGCTCCTTCGCTTTCTGGGCTCAGAGG
CTGGGAAGGGGTGGGTCCGGGGGCGGGCTCAGGGGCGGGCTCAGGGGCGGGGCGGGCGCCCGAAGGTCCT
CCGGAGGCCCGGCATTCTGCACGCTTCAAAAGCGCACGTCTGCCGCGCTGTTCTCCTCTTCCTCATCTCC
GGGCCTTTCGACCTGCAGCC
