>Addgene plasmid #36995 | pSUPER.retro.puro-THAP11-E | depositor partial sequence | sequence record 47159 | hairpin
GATCCCCGAAGTGAAGATGAAAGAGATTCAAGAGATCTCTTTCATCTTCACTTCTTTTTA
